>Addgene plasmid #118563 | pMRE-Tn7-147 | addgene full sequence | sequence record 226503 | Addgene NGS Result
ATGGTGAGCAAGGGCGAGGAGCTGTTCACCGGGGTGGTGCCCATCCTGGTCGAGCTGGACGGCGACGTAA
ACGGCCACAAGTTCAGCGTCCGCGGCGAGGGCGAGGGCGATGCCACCAACGGCAAGCTGACCCTGAAGTT
CATCTGCACCACCGGCAAGCTGCCCGTGCCCTGGCCCACCCTCGTGACCACCTTCGGCTACGGCGTGGCC
TGCTTCAGCCGCTACCCCGACCACATGAAGCAGCACGACTTCTTCAAGTCCGCCATGCCCGAAGGCTACG
TCCAGGAGCGCACCATCTCTTTCAAGGACGACGGTACCTACAAGACCCGCGCCGAGGTGAAGTTCGAGGG
CGACACCCTGGTGAACCGCATCGAGCTGAAGGGCATCGACTTCAAGGAGGACGGCAACATCCTGGGGCAC
AAGCTGGAGTACAACTTCAACAGCCACTACGTCTATATCACGGCCGACAAGCAGAAGAACTGCATCAAGG
CTAACTTCAAGATCCGCCACAACGTTGAGGACGGCAGCGTGCAGCTCGCCGACCACTACCAGCAGAACAC
CCCCATCGGCGACGGCCCCGTGCTGCTGCCCGACAACCACTACCTGAGCCATCAGTCCAAGCTGAGCAAA
GACCCCAACGAGAAGCGCGATCACATGGTCCTGCTGGAGTTCGTGACCGCCGCCGGGATTACACATGGCA
TGGACGAGCTGTACAAGTAATAATTAGCTGAGCTTGGACTCCTGTTGATAGATCCAGTAATGACCTCAGA
ACTCCATCTGGATTTGTTCAGAACGCTCGGTTGCCGCCGGGCGTTTTTTATTGGTGAGAATCCAAGCTAG
CTTGGCGAGATTTTCAGGAGCTAAGGAAGCTAAAATGGAGAAAAAAATCACTGGATATACCACCGTTGAT
ATATCCCAATGGCATCGTAAAGAACATTTTGAGGCATTTCAGTCAGTTGCTCAATGTACCTATAACCAGA
CCGTTCAGCTGGATATTACGGCCTTTTTAAAGACCGTAAAGAAAAATAAGCACAAGTTTTATCCGGCCTT
TATTCACATTCTTGCCCGCCTGATGAATGCTCATCCGGAATTTCGTATGGCAATGAAAGACGGTGAGCTG
GTGATATGGGATAGTGTTCACCCTTGTTACACCGTTTTCCATGAGCAAACTGAAACGTTTTCATCGCTCT
GGAGTGAATACCACGACGATTTCCGGCAGTTTCTACACATATATTCGCAAGATGTGGCGTGTTACGGTGA
AAACCTGGCCTATTTCCCTAAAGGGTTTATTGAGAATATGTTTTTCGTCTCAGCCAATCCCTGGGTGAGT
TTCACCAGTTTTGATTTAAACGTGGCCAATATGGACAACTTCTTCGCCCCCGTTTTCACCATGGGCAAAT
ATTATACGCAAGGCGACAAGGTGCTGATGCCGCTGGCGATTCAGGTTCATCATGCCGTTTGTGATGGCTT
CCATGTCGGCAGAATGCTTAATGAATTACAACAGTACTGCGATGAGTGGCAGGGCGGGGCGTAATTTTTT
TAAGGCAGTTATTGGTGCCCTTAAACGCCTGGGGTAATGACTCTCTAGCTTGAGGCATCAAATAAAACGA
AAGGCTCAGTCGAAAGACTGGGCCTTTCGTTTTATCTGTTGTTTGTCGGTGAACGCTCTCCTGAGTAGGA
CAAATCCGCCGCTAGGAGCTTGCGGCCGCCAGGGGATCTGATTAATTAAAACGTGGCTTACTAGGATCCG
ATATCATTTAAATCTAGGGATAACAGGGTAATACTAGTGTCGACCAACCAGATAAGTGAAATCTAGTTCC
AAACTATTTTGTCATTTTTAATTTTCGTATTAGCTTACGACGCTACACCCAGTTCCCATCTATTTTGTCA
CTCTTCCCTAAATAATCCTTAAAAACTCCATTTCCACCCCTCCCAGTTCCCAACTATTTTGTCCGCCCAC
AGGCTGAAAGCGCTATTTCTTCCAGAATTGCCATGATTTTTTCCCCACGGGAGGCGTCACTGGCTCCCGT
GTTGTCGGCAGCTTTGATTCGATAAGCAGCATCGCCTGTTTCAGGCTGTCTATGTGTGACTGTTGAGCTG
TAACAAGTTGTCTCAGGTGTTCAATTTCATGTTCTAGTTGCTTTGTTTTACTGGTTTCACCTGTTCTATT
AGGTGTTACATGCTGTTCATCTGTTACATTGTCGATCTGTTCATGGTGAACAGCTTTAAATGCACCAAAA
ACTCGTAAAAGCTCTGATGTATCTATCTTTTTTACACCGTTTTCATCTGTGCATATGGACAGTTTTCCCT
TTGATATGTAACGGTGAACAGTTGTTCTACTTTTGTTTGTTAGTCTTGATGCTTCACTGATAGATACAAG
AGCCATAAGAACCTCAGATCCTTCCGTATTTAGCCAGTATGTTCTCTAGTGTGGTTCGTTGTTTTTGCGT
GAGCCATGAGAACGAACCATTGAGATCATACTTACTTTGCATGTCACTCAAAAATTTTGCCTCAAAACTG
GTGAGCTGAATTTTTGCAGTTAAAGCATCGTGTAGTGTTTTTCTTAGTCCGTTATGTAGGTAGGAATCTG
ATGTAATGGTTGTTGGTATTTTGTCACCATTCATTTTTATCTGGTTGTTCTCAAGTTCGGTTACGAGATC
CATTTGTCTATCTAGTTCAACTTGGAAAATCAACGTATCAGTCGGGCGGCCTCGCTTATCAACCACCAAT
TTCATATTGCTGTAAGTGTTTAAATCTTTACTTATTGGTTTCAAAACCCATTGGTTAAGCCTTTTAAACT
CATGGTAGTTATTTTCAAGCATTAACATGAACTTAAATTCATCAAGGCTAATCTCTATATTTGCCTTGTG
AGTTTTCTTTTGTGTTAGTTCTTTTAATAACCACTCATAAATCCTCATAGAGTATTTGTTTTCAAAAGAC
TTAACATGTTCCAGATTATATTTTATGAATTTTTTTAACTGGAAAAGATAAGGCAATATCTCTTCACTAA
AAACTAATTCTAATTTTTCGCTTGAGAACTTGGCATAGTTTGTCCACTGGAAAATCTCAAAGCCTTTAAC
CAAAGGATTCCTGATTTCCACAGTTCTCGTCATCAGCTCTCTGGTTGCTTTAGCTAATACACCATAAGCA
TTTTCCCTACTGATGTTCATCATCTGAACGTATTGGTTATAAGTGAACGATACCGTCCGTTCTTTCCTTG
TAGGGTTTTCAATCGTGGGGTTGAGTAGTGCCACACAGCATAAAATTAGCTTGGTTTCATGCTCCGTTAA
GTCATAGCGACTAATCGCTAGTTCATTTGCTTTGAAAACAACTAATTCAGACATACATCTCAATTGGTCT
AGGTGATTTTAATCACTATACCAATTGAGATGGGCTAGTCAATGATAATTACTAGTCCTTTTCCTTTGAG
TTGTGGGTATCTGTAAATTCTGCTAGACCTTTGCTGGAAAACTTGTAAATTCTGCTAGACCCTCTGTAAA
TTCCGCTAGACCTTTGTGTGTTTTTTTTGTTTATATTCAAGTGGTTATAATTTATAGAATAAAGAAAGAA
TAAAAAAAGATAAAAAGAATAGATCCCAGCCCTGTGTATAACTCACTACTTTAGTCAGTTCCGCAGTATT
ACAAAAGGATGTCGCAAACGCTGTTTGCTCCTCTACAAAACAGACCTTAAAACCCTAAAGGCTTAAGTAG
CACCCTCGCAAGCTCGGGCAAATCGCTGAATATTCCTTTTGTCTCCGACCATCAGGCACCTGAGTCGCTG
TCTTTTTCGTGACATTCAGTTCGCTGCGCTCACGGCTCTGGCAGTGAATGGGGGTAAATGGCACTACAGG
CGCCTTTTATGGATTCATGCAAGGAAACTACCCATAATACAAGAAAAGCCCGTCACGGGCTTCTCAGGGC
GTTTTATGGCGGGTCTGCTATGTGGTGCTATCTGACTTTTTGCTGTTCAGCAGTTCCTGCCCTCTGATTT
TCCAGTCTGACCACTTCGGATTATCCCGTGACAGGTCATTCAGACTGGCTAATGCACCCAGTAAGGCAGC
GGTATCATCAACAGGCTTACCCGTCTTACTGTCGGGGATCGACGCTCTCCCTTATGCGACTCCTGCATTA
GGAAGCAGCCCAGTAGTAGGTTGAGGCCGTTGAGCACCGCCGCCGCAAGGAATGGTGCATGCAAGGAGAT
GGCGCCCAACAGTCCCCCGGCCACGGGGCCTGCCACCATACCCACGCCGAAACAAGCGCTCATGAGCCCG
AAGTGGCGAGCCCGATCTTCCCCATCGGTGATGTCGGCGATATAGGCGCCAGCAACCGCACCTGTGGCGC
CGGTGATGCCGCCGGGCAGGATAGGTGAAGTAGGCCCACCCGCGAGCGGGTGTTCCTTCTTCACTGTCCC
TTATTCGCACCTGGCGGTGCTCAACGGGAATCCTGCTCTGCGAGGCTGGCCGGCGGCG
[125 nt withheld, positions 4469-4593]
AATCAATCTAAAGTATATATGAGTAAACTTGGTCTGACAGTTACCAATGCTTAATCAGTGAGGCACCTAT
CTCAGCGATCTGTCTATTTCGTTCATCCATAGTTGCCTGACTCCCCGTCGTGTAGATAACTACGATACGG
GAGGGCTTACCATCTGGCCCCAGTGCTGCAATGATACCGCGAGACCCACGCTCACCGGCTCCAGATTTAT
CAGCAATAAACCAGCCAGCCGGAAGGGCCGAGCGCAGAAGTGGTCCTGCAACTTTATCCGCCTCCATCCA
GTCTATTAATTGTTGCCGGGAAGCTAGAGTAAGTAGTTCGCCAGTTAATAGTTTGCGCAACGTTGTTGCC
ATTGCTGCAGGCATCGTGGTGTCACGCTCGTCGTTTGGTATGGCTTCATTCAGCTCCGGTTCCCAACGAT
CAAGGCGAGTTACATGATCCCCCATGTTGTGCAAAAAAGCGGTTAGCTCCTTCGGTCCTCCGATCGTTGT
CAGAAGTAAGTTGGCCGCAGTGTTATCACTCATGGTTATGGCAGCACTGCATAATTCTCTTACTGTCATG
CCATCCGTAAGATGCTTTTCTGTGACTGGTGAGTACTCAACCAAGTCATTCTGAGAATAGTGTATGCGGC
GACCGAGTTGCTCTTGCCCGGCGTCAACACGGGATAATACCGCGCCACATAGCAGAACTTTAAAAGTGCT
CATCATTGGAAAACGTTCTTCGGGGCGAAAACTCTCAAGGATCTTACCGCTGTTGAGATCCAGTTCGATG
TAACCCACTCGTGCACCCAACTGATCTTCAGCATCTTTTACTTTCACCAGCGTTTCTGGGTGAGCAAAAA
CAGGAAGGCAAAATGCCGCAAAAAAGGGAATAAGGGCGACACGGAAATGTTGAATACTCATACTCTTCCT
TTTTCAATATTATTGAAGCATTTATCAGGGTTATTGTCTCATGAGCGGATACATATTTGAATGTATTTAG
AAAAATAAACAAAAGAGTTTGTAGAAACGCAAAAAGGCCATCCGTCAGGATGGCCTTCTGCTTAATTTGA
TGCCTGGCAGTTTATGGCGGGCGTCCTGCCCGCCACCCTCCGGGCCGTTGCTTCGCAACGTTCAAATCCG
CTCCCGGCGGATTTGTCCTACTCAGGAGAGCGTTCACCGACAAACAACAGATAAAACGAAAGGCCCAGTC
TTTCGACTGAGCCTTTCGTTTTATTTGATGCCTGGCAGTTCCCTACTCTCGCATGGGGAGACCCCACACT
ACCATCGGCGCTACGGCGTTTCACTTCTGAGTTCGGCATGGGGTCAGGTGGGACCACCGCGCTACTGCCG
CCAGGCAAATTCTGTTTTATCAGACCGCTTCTGCGTTCTGATTTAATCTGTATCAGGCTGAAAATCTTCT
CTCATCCGCCAAAACAGCCAAGCTTGCATGCCTGCAGGTCGACTCTAGAGGATCCCCTAAAAATAATGAC
CGAGCTAGCTCTAACTGTGGGATGTGATAACGAGTCTTGCTATATGGTGTTTCAGCTTCGTAAATAAATG
AACTCTGCGCTCCATCCTTGTTGCGTACGGAAGCAAAGGACGAGAGATTAGGAAAATCGATTATTTTGGC
TCGTTGAAGATCCGATGCTTCAAACTCAATCACACGATCCGCCTTATTTATTTGCTTTGTTGTACTGTTA
ACCACCTTAGCTCGACTTAATAAAGGCAAATGAGTAAATCGAGTCCATTTCCGTTCTTGCATTGGATTAA
ACCAAACAAAAATACGCCACTCCTTATGACCCGAGTTACGGAATAAATGACCAATATGTACAACCTGCAC
ATTGTCATTAAATGTAGCTAGCCTAACCACTCACTCTTCCCCATAAACCATTTCCAAGAATCTTTGTGCT
TCCTCAGTTATCCGCTCTTTAGATAACGTTGCACTTCTTAATAATCGCCAGCGCCTAAGCTCAACATCTT
CCTGTTTAAGCTTAATAAAAGCTTGGCTAATCCGTCTAATTTGATAATCTTCCACACTCTCTGAGTAACG
CTTTAAGCAAAGCGCTACCAAAGGCAGTTTCTGTAGATTTTTTGCAAGAGAGGTTCCGTTAGGAGTTTGC
TTTAACAGCCAGCTCGATGTCGCTCTTGGGTGATCAAGGCTACTATCTAGACGCTTTATGATTCTTAATA
GTTGTCGTACAGCAATTCGATCTCTTTGGTTCCAATCAACTCTAGGGGCGGGTGCCAGACGCTCTTGTTG
ATGCTGTTGATTCCAGTGAACTAGCCAATCCCTGTCATGTCGGTAAAGCCAAGCGTATAGCACCCCACCC
TCTAAAGACTGTCTTGCCGCCTTAATTCCTTGGTATTTATGCACTAGTTGCTGCCAGTCTTTATGCTTAA
CAGATAAATCTTCAGAGTTAGGTTGCACAGACTGGCTAACAGGTCTTGTCGTTATAGAGTGCTCAGTAAG
AGCACTTGCCTGCTGTAGCGCTTCTATAACCGTTAGTTTTGGCAATAAGGCTTGCCACACAATACTATGC
TGTAAATAACTAAAGGCTTTTCTATGCTTACGGAATATACTTTTCAGCCAACACGTGTCCTTGTTCTCTG
CCAACTTTAAATCCAGTTTCTCTAGTGCCTCATCACTAAAAGTCTGCCTCACTCTCTCCGCCACCAAGTC
ATGACGAATGTGCTTGCTTTTGGTTAGCCCTAGATCCTGCGCTAAGCGCTGATAAAACAGCGTCCACTGC
TCAAGGCTTGGGGAAAGCTCTTGCGCTCGTGGAGCATCTAACAGAGGGGCTATATAAGCAGCTAGTGCTG
TTAATTGAGATAGGGAGTCTTTGGGGTAGTCTGAAAGCAGCTCAGTATGACCCAAAGCCCAAAATTGATG
TCGGTGATCATCTACAGCTCTATCAAAGAAGACTAAAGCACCGTGTTTTGGACAATATGGCAAAGCGGGC
AAATACCAATCTCGTTGCCAAAAGGCTTCCCCATACCTATTTAGCTGAAGAGCAACGCAATCAGGGCAGT
ATCTAAAGCGGTTATCGCTCTTAACTCTAGAAGCAGCGACTCCTAGCATTAAATGCACCGCACCTTGCGC
TTGGTACTCCATTAACCGAATAGCTTCGTCTCGGCGCTCCTTGCCTACAAACGGAGCATATAAAGGGAAT
AAGGTATGCTCATAAATAAGCTGCTGAACAGCGTAACGTCCTGTTTGATGTAGATGTCTTGCTATCACAC
CTAAATGCGAGGGCAGACCTAAGGTAGCGACCACCTTGCGGTTGCCATACACCTCATCCAACAGCTGCTT
AGGACTAACAATCCCTTGATAAACGCCTGCCCGTGCAATAGTGCTATAAATCAGCTCATTCGAGTACGGA
ACAGGAAAGTTTCTCATGGCTAACCTGCTTGTTTAAATAAGCTCGCCATATCCACTATTACCCCTTTCCC
TTTTAACCGTTCATGCATGGTTTTTTCAGGTTGGCGTTGTGAATAGATATAACGTAAATCCGTATCAGGC
AAGCTATCCCAGTCGCTGGGCTTGACTACCTTTATAGCCGAAACCTTTTTACTCTTGGAGGGCTTTTCTA
GTTCTGACACTACCGTTTCGCCTTCCATCAACCACTGCAAAACAAGAGGCAGTAACTTTTGTCTTGTCAT
CGTTGGATTCTGGCTAAACGCTTTTTTAATAGTGGGAATTAACAGGCTTGAATCGTAATCCTCTTTCAGC
ATCAGATATAAATGACGCTGATCTTCGGTATCTAACTCTTGAAGGGCTTTTTCTTCTGGTGTTTGTTCTT
GTATCGCTGCGATATCTAGCTGAAGTTGGATTAACCGTTTATCAATCTCGGGAACGACTAGATCAGAATA
ACGAGCAATGCGTTCTGGGATACCCGAGCGTAATGCCTCTAGCATGGGGTGCACAGGCTTTAACTCATCT
TGATACACTTGCCGCAATAAACCAGCGGTAATACGCTCATTGCCTAAAGCTAGCGCACGGAGCTGAGCGA
GTACAAAAAGTTTTACTACAATGTCCATCACTCCTTGGCTTAGCTCATACCACACATCACGGACCTCATC
CGATAACAGCGCATCTTTGCGTTGTAAAAGCTGTAATTGCCAAAGATTATCCGTAAAAGCGATCCACTCT
TGATTGGGCTTTCCACGTTGCGTTTGTTGTATAGGATCCCAGAATATAGCTCCAAACCCTGCCCCTCTAC
GTGCAGACCGCAAATCAGCCTCAAAAATCTCTCGTGCTTTAGGGGTACCAATCAACATCACTGGTACGCC
AATAATATTCACCATCGTCACAAAAAAGTTCAGCATCTCTTGAGATCCACCCGAACGAGAGCGGCTTAAA
TGCTGAATTTCATCAATAACCAACAACCCTAAAGCATGTGCATTGGCTATTTGCGACATCAAAGCCAACA
TGGTTTCTATACCATGACGTTTTAAGCCATAACGACGCTCATAGTTCGAGCCCAAGGCTCGATCCAACGC
TCTGAAAAAATTCAAGCAGATTTCTTTTAGCGAACCATTATGCGAGCAGTCTATTTTCAAATACACCACC
TGCTCTACATTGAGTTCACGATGGTAAATCACCTGAGGATACGTGGCTAGAATACGATGAAGAGAGGTCG
TCTTCCCACTACCAGAACAACCAATTAACAATAAGCTTTGTGCCGTAGATCGTGCCTCCTCAAAGCGAAA
TGTCTCCAACTCTCCCGTTTGAACACGCTCATAACCATTTTGTAAATGCTTTTGTAAATCTCCTGTTTTA
GGATTTCTGCCTACGTAGCCACCTCGAATCATGACCGAAATACGCTCACTTAGTAGCAAATGCGTACCTA
ATGGCTGAAAATAGTCATCTGGAATACGACAAATGGTATGAGCTCTGATAACACGGGACTTTTGCAAGTC
AGAGGAAGTAAGCTGTAAAGAGGATTTCAGTGATGCAGCACTATTCACTGACTCTTGTAATGGTGGTAAG
GCCTCGATAAAAGGATTATCACGATAAGCCTCTACCCCCGTATCACGATAAACTGCTTGAATCCGGGTAG
CACTCATGACTCATCCTTTTCTGGTGGATCCTGAAATAATTCAGGCACGTATGTGGGTAGGCTGTAATCT
TCTTGATCATCCGCTTCCACTGCGTTGAAAGGAATAACTTTAGCCTCATCACCTGAAGAGCTTGGCTTCA
AATGCTCCGCACGTTTTTTACGCTCCGAGGTCACGGCTTCTTTTTTATTAGTTTTAATCTGCTTAATGCG
TGTTGATTTGGGCTCAGTAGTACTGGGCGTTAACTTATTCGCTTTCTGAATGGTTTGCTGAATAAACGCC
TCAAGCTCCCTGCGTTTAGTTAACTCATCCTGCTTCGCATTGGCTTTATTGTGTTTTTCTTGTGCTTGTA
TATCCCAAACCTCCCAAAATGAGAGACCTTTAAACTGCCGACTACGTTCCGTCAGATTACAGCGCCAAAA
TACACGGCTGCCAACTTGCGGAAACAAATAAATCGTATCAACCAGCACTGGGTCATAAGCCGCTTCTAAA
TGTTGAGGTCTAGCTATATCAGTGCTCCGCTGCAACCAACCCTCACGCAGAATCTCTGACCCCGAGTAAT
ACAAACCCCACAAATTAACGCCAAATGAAGAAATAGAGACCTTTCGGCGAGGCAGTAACGCTACTCGCAA
CTGCTCTTGCTCCACAGCCCTTAAACTACCTGTACGATGCTGCATACCCCATTGCCATAGCTGGACAGGA
ATAGACGGTAAATCTGTAGGAAAATCAGCATCTCGATCGTATTTATCCATCACCAGATGGTTATTTCTGA
ATAAGATCGTACGCAAAATAATTTGTGTGAACTCAAATACCGACAGAGATGCATCTAACCTATAGTCTGT
TTCACCATGGCTTTTGATCCGACTGCCCTCTACAATGCCAGGTGCAAAGGACTTAAACTCGGCTTGTAGT
GTTCTAAAAGTGCTTTCCACTATGCCTTTAGCATCGCCACGTCTAGGTGGAGCACTTTCCACTCGCACAT
TAAAACTAGAAACTAAGGCTTCGACCTGATGACTCATTAATTCGCCACGGTCCGCTAGCAACACATCTGG
CAAACCTACACACGGCCAGTCTGAGCTACTAATCTCAATATCATGCTGGGCACAAATGGCCGTTTTGTCA
GAGCAAGCATTTACAAAAGCCTGCATCGCCACCACATAAGACGGATTTTCAAAGCCGATATAAAAGCCCG
TGATCATCCGACTAAACACATCAATCACAATGTAAAGCGTTGGTCTTCCTATGATTTTTTGGCGATCATG
ATGATCCACTAAATAAATATCAGCAATCGTGGCATCAATCTCATAACGACTCCCAGGGCCTAACGCCTGA
GAAGTGGCTGTACTACTTAAGGGTCGTACGTCTTTTTTATATACCCCTGCTTTAACTCTAGACTTTAAGC
GCTGAGCTTTAGGGTATTCTCGATCATAAAAATAACGAAACTGACGTAGTGTTGGGTAATCCTCTTGGGG
AATGCGAGGAAAATACTGAGCAAACAAGTCCACAAATCGTCTATAGGCAACGGTGGTCTTTGTACCTTTT
TGATTTAACAGGTGCTTTTCTATGGTCAACCTAAAAAGGCGTTCAATCTCGGGCGTTACCTTGGTTCCTT
CACCCTTACCATATTCTCTGGCTCGGCCAATCTTTGCTGTTCCTGTCGCTGAACGTCTTTCCCCTGGTGC
ACCGCTGTTTTTGTAGTCAGGAATTAATGCATTAGGCGTTTGACCACGCTGCCAGTAACGGCGTAACAAC
TTATAAACTGTAGCCTTAGTAACCTTATGTTCTTGGACCACATGCTCAACGAGTTCGCTTCTGACTTTAG
GGTCGAAACGATCCTTACTATTAATAATAGGAAGAATTTTTCGATAATCCTCCTCGCGCTTCTGGAAGCT
GACAGAATCTACAGACGGCTCTTCTAAATCAAGATGTACATAAGGGTCATCAGTTCTAACTAAGCGGCCT
TCATCTAAATACTGCATTAGCAACAACTCAGCCCTAGCTTGTGGAACTCCTTTATCAGCGCTTATTTGCA
TCCAGACAACTTGGCCATCCTCTATAGCCAAAATGCGATACGGATCATTATCAAATAGCACAACCTCATT
AATTTGCCACATAGCGCAACTCCTCCATATTCACTACTTGGCTAATACAGAGATCTGCACACTTATTTGC
CCTGAAAGACTTATAAATATTGAACTTAATAAAACCATTTGCGGTTAAGGCTCGTATCTCACTCAATGTT
TTGCCTAACTCCAAATCATAAGCAATATCAACCTGCTTACAGACATTGATAATGTTTTCATCTCCTTTTT
CTTGCAGGATATGGGCCAATGGGGATAGTTGTGCTAAAAGCTCCGCAGAAACTTCTTCTGTTTTCACTGA
ATAAAGCCATTCAATATTTTCTTTTACTACGGGATTTATTTCTTTATCAGTAAAAATGAACCAAGGAATT
TGCTTTTGCTGCCAATAGCGACGCTCTAGTTCTAGTTTTTCTAAGGTACGCTCGTCTTGTAAGGCTGCTG
CAGGTTTGACTTGAATAGCAAACTGCTCAAAAGGACCATCTTTGCAGTCCACTAAAAAATCAGTAGACAT
AACCTGATCTACACCACGAATAACAGGATGCTTAATACCACTATCTATTGCAATCTGCCTGGTATCACTA
GGTAATAAGGGGAACTGCTCGCGTATATCTAGCACGCTGCTCTCCCACTCAAGACTGAGAAAAACAGCAA
GCTCTAAGTCAGATAGCAAATGATGGACTCGTCCCGTCTTATGAGAATAAATACGGTGGGAACGACCTGA
AGAAGGAACTTCTTGTACTGTTAGCCATGGAATATAGTCTTTACCATGCCCTTGGCCACGCCCCTCTTTA
ATACGACGGGCAATTTGCACTTCAGAAAATGAAGAGTTTGCTTTAGCCATAACAAAAGTCCAGTATGCTT
TTTCACAGCATAACTGGACTGATTTCAGTTTACAACTATTCTGTCTAGTTTAAGACTTGGGTACCGAGCT
CGAATTCGCTAGCCCAAAAAAACGGGTATGGAGAAACAGTAGAGAGTTGCGATAAAAAGCGTCAGGTAGG
ATCCGCTAATCTTATGGATAAAAATGCTATGGCATAGCAAAGTGTGACGCCGTGCAAATAATCAATGTGG
ACTTTTCTGCCGTGATTATAGACACTTTTGTTACGCGTTTTTGTCATGGCTTTGGTCCCGCTTTGTTACA
GAATGCTTTTAATAAGCGGGGTTACCGGTTTGGTTAGCGAGAAGAGCCAGTAAAAGACGCAGTGACGGCA
ATGTCTGATGCAATATGGACAATTGGTTTCTTCTCTGAATGGCGGGAGTATGAAAAGTATGGCTGAAGCG
CAAAATGATCCCCTGCTGCCGGGATACTCGTTTAATGCCCATCTGGTGGCGGGTTTAACGCCGATTGAGG
CCAACGGTTATCTCGATTTTTTTATCGACCGACCGCTGGGAATGAAAGGTTATATTCTCAATCTCACCAT
TCGCGGTCAGGGGGTGGTGAAAAATCAGGGACGAGAATTTGTTTGCCGACCGGGTGATATTTTGCTGTTC
CCGCCAGGAGAGATTCATCACTACGGTCGTCATCCGGAGGCTCGCGAATGGTATCACCAGTGGGTTTACT
TTCGTCCGCGCGCCTACTGGCATGAATGGCTTAACTGGCCGTCAATATTTGCCAATACGGGGTTCTTTCG
CCCGGATGAAGCGCACCAGCCGCATTTCAGCGACCTGTTTGGGCAAATCATTAACGCCGGGCAAGGGGAA
GGGCGCTATTCGGAGCTGCTGGCGATAAATCTGCTTGAGCAATTGTTACTGCGGCGCATGGAAGCGATTA
ACGAGTCGCTCCATCCACCGATGGATAATCGGGTACGCGAGGCTTGTCAGTACATCAGCGATCACCTGGC
AGACAGCAATTTTGATATCGCCAGCGTCGCACAGCATGTTTGCTTGTCGCCGTCGCGTCTGTCACATCTT
TTCCGCCAGCAGTTAGGGATTAGCGTCTTAAGCTGGCGCGAGGACCAACGTATCAGCCAGGCGAAGCTGC
TTTTGAGCACCACCCGGATGCCTATCGCCACCGTCGGTCGCAATGTTGGTTTTGACGATCAACTCTATTT
CTCGCGGGTATTTAAAAAATGCACCGGGGCCAGCCCGAGCGAGTTCCGTGCCGGTTGTGAAGAAAAAGTG
AATGATGTAGCCGTCAAGTTGTCATAATTGGTAACGAATCAGACAATTGACGGCTTGACGGAGTAGCATA
GGGTTTGCAGAATCCCTGCTTCGTCCATTTGACAGGCACATTATGCATCGATGATAAGCTGTCAAACATG
AGCAGATCCTCTACGCCGGACGCATCGTGGCCTGTGGGCGGACAATAAAGTCTTAAACTGAACAAAATAG
ATCTAAACTATGACAATAAAGTCTTAAACTAGACAGAATAGTTGTAAACTGAAATCAGTCCAGTTATGCT
GTGAAAAAGCATACTGGACTTTTGTTATGGCTAAAGCAAACTCTTCATTTTCTGAAGTGCAAATTGCCCG
TCGTATTAAAGAGGGGCGTGGGGTCGACGCGGCCGTGGCGCGCCTCCTAGGTGCTCGAGTGGCGGCCGCT
ATTGACCCATAAACTGCCAGGAATTGGGGATCGGATTCGAGCTTTAGTACCTAGATTTAGATGTCTAAAA
AGCGGGGTACCGAGGACGCGTCAATTCTCGAATTGACATAAGCCTGTTCGGTTCGTAAACTGTAATGCAA
GTAGCGTATGCGCTCACGCAACTGGTCCAGAACCTTGACCGAACGCAGCGGTGGTAACGGCGCAGTGGCG
GTTTTCATGGCTTGTTATGACTGTTTTTTTGTACAGTCTATGCCTCGGGCATCCAAGCAGCAAGCGCGTT
ACGCCGTGGGTCGATGTTTGATGTTATGGAGCAGCAACGATGTTACGCAGCAGCAACGATGTTACGCAGC
AGGGCAGTCGCCCTAAAACAAAGTTAGGTGGCTCAAGTATGGGCATCATTCGCACATGTAGGCTCGGCCC
TGACCAAGTCAAATCCATGCGGGCTGCTCTTGATCTTTTCGGTCGTGAGTTCGGAGACGTAGCCACCTAC
TCCCAACATCAGCCGGACTCCGATTACCTCGGGAACTTGCTCCGTAGTAAGACATTCATCGCGCTTGCTG
CCTTCGACCAAGAAGCGGTTGTTGGCGCTCTCGCGGCTTACGTTCTGCCCAAGTTTGAGCAGCCGCGTAG
TGAGATCTATATCTATGATCTCGCAGTCTCCGGCGAGCACCGGAGGCAGGGCATTGCCACCGCGCTCATC
AATCTCCTCAAGCATGAGGCCAACGCGCTTGGTGCTTATGTGATCTACGTGCAAGCAGATTACGGTGACG
ATCCCGCAGTGGCTCTCTATACAAAGTTGGGCATACGGGAAGAAGTGATGCACTTTGATATCGACCCAAG
TACCGCCACCTAAAGCTCGCACGCTGCCGCAAGCACTCAGGGCGCAAGGGCTGCTAAAGGAAGCGGAACA
CGTAGAAAGCCAGTCCGCAGAAACGGTGCTGACCCCGGATGAATGTCAGCTACTGGGCTATCTGGACAAG
GGAAAACGCAAGCGCAAAGAGAAAGCAGGTAGCTTGCAGTGGGCTTACATGGCGATAGCTAGACTGGGCG
GTTTTATGGACAGCAAGCGAACCGGAATTGCCAGCTGGGGCGCCCTCTGGTAAGGTTGGGAAGCCCTGCA
AAGTAAACTGGATGGCTTTCTTGCCGCCAAGGATCTGATGGCGCAGGGGATCAAGATCTGATCAAGAGAC
AGGATACTAGTGGAGGAAGAAAAA
Features (pLannotate 1.2.2; 30 found; start..end, strand, type, name):
      1..720     +  CDS            mClover3: bright green-yellow fluorescent protein derived from mClover2, with improved photostability (Bajar et al., 2003) mammalian codon-optimized
    737..831     +  terminator     lambda t0 terminator: transcription terminator from phage lambda
    846..874     +  promoter       cat promoter (fragment): promoter of the E. coli cat gene encoding chloramphenicol acetyltransferase
    875..1531    +  CDS            cat: CAT_ECOLX - Experimental evidence at protein level: Swiss-Prot protein existence level 1. This enzyme is an effector of chloramphenicol resistance in bacteria. From Escherichia coli. This protein is used as a marker in many commonly used cloning vectors, such as pACYC184.
   1599..1685    +  terminator     rrnB T1 terminator: Escherichia coli rrnB; transcription terminator T1 from the E. coli rrnB gene
   1796..1961    -  mobile_element Tn7L: mini-Tn7 element (left end of the Tn7 transposon) Tn7
   2394..3344    -  CDS            Rep101(Ts): temperature-sensitive version of the RepA protein needed for replication with the pSC101 origin (Armstrong et al., 1984); rep101 encoding an A56V mutation
   3392..3614    -  rep_origin     pSC101 ori: low-copy replication origin that requires the Rep101 protein
   4099..4351    -  CDS            TcR (fragment): tetracycline efflux protein; tet; confers resistance to tetracycline
   4354..4463    +  oriT           oriT: incP origin of transfer
   4464..4592    -  rep_origin     f1 ori (fragment) (sequence partly withheld): f1 bacteriophage origin of replication; arrow indicates direction of (+) strand synthesis
   4634..5494    -  CDS            AmpR: β-lactamase; bla; confers resistance to ampicillin, carbenicillin, and related antibiotics
   5495..5586    -  promoter       AmpR promoter: bla
   5605..5632    -  terminator     rrnB T2 terminator: transcription terminator T2 from the E. coli rrnB gene
   5724..5810    -  terminator     rrnB T1 terminator: Escherichia coli rrnB; transcription terminator T1 from the E. coli rrnB gene
   5812..5927    -  ncRNA          5S rRNA: Accession: RF00001 - 5S ribosomal RNA
   6013..6050    -  misc_feature   MCS (fragment): pUC18/19 multiple cloning site
   6051..6440    -  CDS            tnsE (fragment): TNSE_ECOLX - Experimental evidence at protein level: Swiss-Prot protein existence level 1. TnsABC + TnsD promote high-frequency insertion of Tn7 into a specific target site known as att-Tn7 whereas TnsABC + TnsE promote low-frequency insertion into many different sites. From Escherichia coli.
   6447..7970    -  CDS            tnsD: TNSD_ECOLX - Protein predicted: Swiss-Prot protein existence level 4. TnsABC + TnsD promote high-frequency insertion of Tn7 into a specific target site known as att-Tn7 whereas TnsABC + TnsE promote low-frequency insertion into many different sites. From Escherichia coli.
   7976..9640    -  CDS            tnsC: TNSC_ECOLX - Experimental evidence at protein level: Swiss-Prot protein existence level 1. TnsABC + TnsD promote high-frequency insertion of Tn7 into a specific target site known as att-Tn7 whereas TnsABC + TnsE promote low-frequency insertion into many different sites. From Escherichia coli.
   9640..11745   -  CDS            tnsB: TNSB_ECOLX - Experimental evidence at protein level: Swiss-Prot protein existence level 1. Sequence-specific, DNA-binding protein required for Tn7 transposition. Recognizes sequences necessary for recombination at both left and right ends of Tn7 and, together with TnsA, forms the transposase. TnsB executes the 5'-DNA strand breakage and joining reactions. From Escherichia coli.
  11735..12553   -  CDS            tnsA: TNSA_ECOLX - Experimental evidence at protein level: Swiss-Prot protein existence level 1. Required for Tn7 transposition. Forms the transposase, together with TnsB. TnsA executes the 5'-DNA strand breakage reaction. TnsABC and TnsD promote high-frequency insertion of Tn7 into a specific target site known as ATT-Tn7 whereas TnsABC and TnsD promote low- frequency insertion into many different sites. From Escherichia coli.
  12632..12650   -  misc_feature   MCS (fragment): pUC18/19 multiple cloning site
  12671..12955   -  promoter       araBAD promoter: araBAD; promoter of the L-arabinose operon of E. coli; the araC regulatory gene is transcribed in the opposite direction (Guzman et al., 1995)
  12982..13860   +  CDS            araC: L-arabinose regulatory protein; araC
  13950..13968   -  promoter       tet promoter (fragment): E. coli promoter for tetracycline efflux protein gene
  14006..14204   -  mobile_element Tn7R (fragment): mini-Tn7 element (right end of the Tn7 transposon) Tn7
  14356..14384   +  promoter       Pc promoter: intI1 (promoter lies within the coding sequence); class 1 integron promoter
  14573..15106   +  CDS            GmR: gentamycin acetyltransferase; aacC1; confers resistance to gentamycin
  15114..15431   +  CDS            tnpA (fragment): TN5P_ECOLX - Also known as tnp. Experimental evidence at protein level: Swiss-Prot protein existence level 1. Mediates transposition of transposon Tn5 by a 'cut and paste' mechanism. First, the monomeric transposase binds the 19 bp inverted DNA repeats flanking the transposon. Then, dimerization of the DNA- bound transposase creates a synaptic DNA complex. After nicking of the first DNA strand, excision of the transposon proceeds through a series of intermediates. The transposase then mediates the insertion of the transposon at a new site by strand transfer. The activity of the wild- type tran
