[The description below was written by a language model from this plasmid's Addgene catalogue record and pLannotate feature annotations shown in this document.]
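Description:
pMRE-Tn7-147 is a low-copy miniTn7 delivery plasmid built on the pGRG36 backbone. It is designed to insert a constitutively expressed mClover3 fluorescent protein gene into bacterial chromosomes. The vector replicates from a pSC101 origin that depends on the temperature-sensitive Rep101(Ts) protein (A56V). This accounts for its maintenance at a permissive low temperature and allows the plasmid to be lost from recipients once transposition has occurred. The backbone carries β-lactamase for ampicillin selection and an incP oriT, so the plasmid can be mobilised by conjugation from a donor such as the listed E. coli S17-1 λpir strain. Annotated fragments of an f1 origin and a tetracycline resistance gene appear to be non-functional remnants.

On the circular map, the transposable cargo lies between the Tn7R and Tn7L ends and spans the sequence origin. It comprises a gentamicin acetyltransferase gene preceded by the class 1 integron Pc promoter, a short Tn5 transposase fragment, the mClover3 coding sequence followed by the lambda t0 terminator, and a chloramphenicol acetyltransferase gene with a cat promoter fragment and an rrnB T1 terminator. No promoter is annotated directly upstream of mClover3, so the element driving its constitutive expression is not identified in the feature table.

Outside the transposon ends, tnsA, tnsB, tnsC and tnsD, plus a tnsE fragment, sit downstream of the araBAD promoter with divergently transcribed araC. TnsABC together with TnsD directs high-frequency, site-specific insertion at the chromosomal att-Tn7 site. Integrants are therefore green-yellow fluorescent and selectable with gentamicin or chloramphenicol. The plasmid belongs to a toolbox for fluorescently tagging diverse bacteria.
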