Addgene plasmid #118563: pMRE-Tn7-147
Purpose: miniTn7 plasmid to deliver constitutively expressed fluorescent protein genes in bacteria
Depositing lab: Mitja Remus-Emsermann. Depositing organization: University of Canterbury. Publication: Chromatic Bacteria - A Broad Host-Range Plasmid and Chromosomal Insertion Toolbox for Fluorescent Protein Expression in Bacteria. Schlechter RO, Jun H, Bernach M, Oso S, Boyd E, Munoz-Lintz DA, Dobson RCJ, Remus DM, Remus-Emsermann MNP. Front Microbiol. 2018 Dec 12;9:3052. doi: 10.3389/fmicb.2018.03052. eCollection 2018. PubMed 30631309.
Backbone
  Vector backbone: pGRG36
  Vector type: Bacterial Expression ; miniTn7 delivery vector
  Selectable markers: Gentamicin ; Chloramphenicol/
Growth in bacteria
  Bacterial resistance: Ampicillin, 100 μg/mL
  Growth temperature: 30°C
  Growth strain: E. coli S17-1 lambda pir
  Copy number: Low Copy
Gene/Insert
  Gene/Insert name: mClover3
  Species: Synthetic
  Cloning method: Restriction Enzyme; 5′ cloning site Unknown (unknown if destroyed)
Resource information
  A portion of this plasmid was derived from a plasmid made by: pNCSmClover3
Terms and licenses: Academic/Nonprofit Terms; Industry Terms: Not Available to Industry
Depositor comments: Please visit https://www.biorxiv.org/content/early/2018/09/07/402172 for bioRxiv preprint.
How to cite: pMRE-Tn7-147 was a gift from Mitja Remus-Emsermann (Addgene plasmid # 118563 ; http://n2t.net/addgene:118563 ; RRID:Addgene_118563)
